LOCUS       Exported 5361 bp ds-DNA circular SYN 13-MAY-2021
DEFINITION  Double mutant of wild type mmPylRS designed for incorporation of
            non-cannonical amino acids in to M13 bacteriophage.
ACCESSION   .
VERSION     .
KEYWORDS    pEDF-PhdRS
SOURCE      synthetic DNA construct
  ORGANISM  synthetic DNA construct
REFERENCE   1 (bases 1 to 5361)
  TITLE     An Amber-Codon-Obligate Phage Display System to Assist Drug
            Discovery
  JOURNAL   Unpublished
REFERENCE   2 (bases 1 to 5361)
  AUTHORS   .
  TITLE     Direct Submission
  JOURNAL   Exported May 13, 2021 from SnapGene Server 1.1.58
            http://www.snapgene.com
FEATURES             Location/Qualifiers
     source          1..5361
                     /organism="synthetic DNA construct"
                     /mol_type="other DNA"
     promoter        1..285
                     /gene="araBAD"
                     /label=araBAD promoter
                     /note="promoter of the L-arabinose operon of E. coli; the
                     araC regulatory gene is transcribed in the opposite
                     direction (Guzman et al., 1995)"
     primer_bind     208..227
                     /label=pBAD Forward
                     /note="For vectors with E. coli araBAD promoter, forward
                     primer"
     CDS             1693..1710
                     /codon_start=1
                     /product="6xHis affinity tag"
                     /label=6xHis
                     /translation="HHHHHH"
     primer_bind     complement(1766..1783)
                     /label=pBAD Reverse
                     /note="For vectors with E. coli araBAD promoter, reverse
                     primer"
     CDS             complement(2418..3077)
                     /codon_start=1
                     /gene="cat"
                     /product="chloramphenicol acetyltransferase"
                     /label=CmR
                     /note="confers resistance to chloramphenicol"
                     /translation="MEKKITGYTTVDISQWHRKEHFEAFQSVAQCTYNQTVQLDITAFL
                     KTVKKNKHKFYPAFIHILARLMNAHPEFRMAMKDGELVIWDSVHPCYTVFHEQTETFSS
                     LWSEYHDDFRQFLHIYSQDVACYGENLAYFPKGFIENMFFVSANPWVSFTSFDLNVANM
                     DNFFAPVFTMGKYYTQGDKVLMPLAIQVHHAVCDGFHVGRMLNELQQYCDEWQGGA"
     primer_bind     2992..3011
                     /label=CAT-R
                     /note="Chloramphenicol resistance gene, reverse primer"
     promoter        complement(3078..3180)
                     /label=cat promoter
                     /note="promoter of the E. coli cat gene encoding
                     chloramphenicol acetyltransferase"
     rep_origin      complement(3582..4320)
                     /direction=LEFT
                     /label=CloDF13 ori
                     /note="Plasmids containing the CloDF13 (CDF) origin of
                     replication can be propagated in E. coli cells that contain
                     additional plasmids with compatible origins."
     CDS             complement(4457..5335)
                     /codon_start=1
                     /gene="araC"
                     /product="L-arabinose regulatory protein"
                     /label=araC
                     /translation="MAEAQNDPLLPGYSFNAHLVAGLTPIEANGYLDFFIDRPLGMKGY
                     ILNLTIRGQGVVKNQGREFVCRPSDILLFPPGEIHHYGRHPEAREWYHQWVYFRPRAYW
                     HEWLNWPSIFANTGFFRPDEAHQPHFSDLFGQIINAGQGEGRYSELLAINLLEQLLLRR
                     MEAINESLHPPMDNRVREACQYISDHLADSNFDIASVAQHVCLSPSRLSHLFRQQLGIS
                     VLSWREDQRISQAKLLLSTTRMPIATVGRNVGFDDQLYFSRVFKKCTGASPSEFRAGCE
                     EKVNDVAVKLS"
ORIGIN
        1 aagaaaccaa ttgtccatat tgcatcagac attgccgtca ctgcgtcttt tactggctct
       61 tctcgctaac caaaccggta accccgctta ttaaaagcat tctgtaacaa agcgggacca
      121 aagccatgac aaaaacgcgt aacaaaagtg tctataatca cggcagaaaa gtccacattg
      181 attatttgca cggcgtcaca ctttgctatg ccatagcatt tttatccata agattagcgg
      241 atcctacctg acgcttttta tcgcaactct ctactgtttc tccatacccg tttttttggg
      301 ctaacaggag gaattactag tatggataaa aaaccactaa acactctgat atctgcaacc
      361 gggctctgga tgtccaggac cggaacaatt cataaaataa aacaccacga agtctctcga
      421 agcaaaatct atattgaaat ggcatgcggt gaccaccttg ttgtaaacaa ctccaggagc
      481 agcaggactg caagagcgct caggcaccac aaatacagga agacctgcaa acgctgcagg
      541 gtttcggatg aggatctcaa taagttcctc acaaaggcaa acgaagacca gacaagcgta
      601 aaagtcaagg tcgtttctgc ccctaccaga acgaaaaagg caatgccaaa atccgttgcg
      661 agagccccga aacctcttga gaatacagaa gcggcacagg ctcaaccttc tggatctaaa
      721 ttttcacctg cgataccggt ttccacccaa gagtcagttt ctgtcccggc atctgtttca
      781 acatcaatat caagcatttc tacaggagca actgcatccg cactggtaaa agggaatacg
      841 aaccccatta catccatgtc tgcccctgtt caggcaagtg cccccgcact tacgaagagc
      901 cagactgaca ggcttgaagt cctgttaaac ccaaaagatg agatttccct gaattccggc
      961 aagcctttca gggagcttga gtccgaattg ctctctcgca gaaaaaaaga cctgcagcag
     1021 atctacgcgg aagaaaggga gaattatctg gggaaactcg agcgtgaaat taccaggttc
     1081 tttgtggaca ggggttttct ggaaataaaa tccccgatcc tgatccctct tgagtatatc
     1141 gaaaggatgg gcattgataa tgataccgaa ctttcaaaac agatcttcag ggttgacaag
     1201 aacttctgcc tgagacccat gcttgctcca aacctttaca actacctgcg caagcttgac
     1261 agggccctgc ctgatccaat aaaaattttt gaaataggcc catgctacag aaaagagtcc
     1321 gacggcaaag aacacctcga agagtttacc atgctggcgt tcgcgcagat gggatcggga
     1381 tgcacacggg aaaatcttga aagcataatt acggacttcc tgaaccacct gggaattgat
     1441 ttcaagatcg taggcgattc ctgcatggtc tatggggata cccttgatgt aatgcacgga
     1501 gacctggaac tttcctctgc agtagtcgga cccataccgc ttgaccggga atggggtatt
     1561 gataaaccct ggataggggc aggtttcggg ctcgaacgcc ttctaaaggt taaacacgac
     1621 tttaaaaata tcaagagagc tgcaaggtcc gagtcttact ataacgggat ttctaccaac
     1681 ctgtaagtcg accatcatca tcatcatcat tgagtttaaa cggtctccag cttggctgtt
     1741 ttggcggatg agagaagatt ttcagcctga tacagattaa atcagaacgc agaagcggtc
     1801 tgataaaaca gaatttgcct ggcggcagta gcgcggtggt cccacctgac cccatgccga
     1861 actcagaagt gaaacgccgc atccggcaag aaacagcaaa caatccaaaa cgccgcgttc
     1921 agcggcgttt tttctgcttt tcttcgcgaa ttaattccgc ttcgcaacat gtgagcaccg
     1981 gtttattgac taccggaagc agtgtgaccg tgtgcttctc aaatgcctga ggccagtttg
     2041 ctcaggctct ccccgtggag gtaataattg acgatatgat cagtgcacgg ctaactaagc
     2101 ggcctgctga ctttctcgcc gatcaaaagg cattttgcta ttaagggatt gacgagggcg
     2161 tatctgcgca gtaagatgcg ccccgcattg gaaacctgat catgtagatc gaatggactc
     2221 taaatccgtt cagccgggtt agattcccgg ggtttccgcc aaattcgaaa agcctgctca
     2281 acgagcaggc ttttttgcat gctcgagcag ctcagggtcg aatttgcttt cgaatttctg
     2341 ccattcatcc gcttattatc acttattcag gcgtagcaac caggcgttta agggcaccaa
     2401 taactgcctt aaaaaaatta cgccccgccc tgccactcat cgcagtactg ttgtaattca
     2461 ttaagcattc tgccgacatg gaagccatca caaacggcat gatgaacctg aatcgccagc
     2521 ggcatcagca ccttgtcgcc ttgcgtataa tatttgccca tggtgaaaac gggggcgaag
     2581 aagttgtcca tattggccac gtttaaatca aaactggtga aactcaccca gggattggct
     2641 gagacgaaaa acatattctc aataaaccct ttagggaaat aggccaggtt ttcaccgtaa
     2701 cacgccacat cttgcgaata tatgtgtaga aactgccgga aatcgtcgtg gtattcactc
     2761 cagagcgatg aaaacgtttc agtttgctca tggaaaacgg tgtaacaagg gtgaacacta
     2821 tcccatatca ccagctcacc gtctttcatt gccatacgga attccggatg agcattcatc
     2881 aggcgggcaa gaatgtgaat aaaggccgga taaaacttgt gcttattttt ctttacggtc
     2941 tttaaaaagg ccgtaatatc cagctgaacg gtctggttat aggtacattg agcaactgac
     3001 tgaaatgcct caaaatgttc tttacgatgc cattgggata tatcaacggt ggtatatcca
     3061 gtgatttttt tctccatttt agcttcctta gctcctgaaa atctcgataa ctcaaaaaat
     3121 acgcccggta gtgatcttat ttcattatgg tgaaagttgg aacctcttac gtgccgatca
     3181 acgtctcatt ttcgccaaaa gttggcccag ggcttcccgg tatcaacagg gacaccagga
     3241 tttatttatt ctgcgaagtg atcttccgtc acaggtattt attcggcgca aagtgcgtcg
     3301 ggtgatgctg ccaacttact gatttagtgt atgatggtgt ttttgaggtg ctccagtggc
     3361 ttctgtttct atcagctgtc cctcctgttc agctactgac ggggtggtgc gtaacggcaa
     3421 aagcaccgcc ggacatcagc gctagcggag tgtatactgg cttactatgt tggcactgat
     3481 gagggtgtca gtgaagtgct tcatgtggca ggagaaaaaa ggggcgcgcc caaatagcta
     3541 gctcactcgg tcgctacgct ccgggcgtga gactgcggcg ggcgctgcgg acacatacaa
     3601 agttacccac agattccgtg gataagcagg ggactaacat gtgaggcaaa acagcagggc
     3661 cgcgccggtg gcgtttttcc ataggctccg ccctcctgcc agagttcaca taaacagacg
     3721 cttttccggt gcatctgtgg gagccgtgag gctcaaccat gaatctgaca gtacgggcga
     3781 aacccgacag gacttaaaga tccccaccgt ttccggcggg tcgctccctc ttgcgctctc
     3841 ctgttccgac cctgccgttt accggatacc tgttccgcct ttctccctta cgggaagtgt
     3901 ggcgctttct catagctcac acactggtat ctcggctcgg tgtaggtcgt tcgctccaag
     3961 ctgggctgta agcaagaact ccccgttcag cccgactgct gcgccttatc cggtaactgt
     4021 tcacttgagt ccaacccgga aaagcacggt aaaacgccac tggcagcagc cattggtaac
     4081 tgggagttcg cagaggattt gtttagctaa acacgcggtt gctcttgaag tgtgcgccaa
     4141 agtccggcta cactggaagg acagatttgg ttgctgtgct ctgcgaaagc cagttaccac
     4201 ggttaagcag ttccccaact gacttaacct tcgatcaaac cacctcccca ggtggttttt
     4261 tcgtttacag ggcaaaagat tacgcgcaga aaaaaaggat ctcaagaaga tcctttgatc
     4321 ttttctactg aaccgctcta gatttcagtg caatttatcc ctaggtcttc aaatgtagca
     4381 cctgaagtca gccccatacg atataagttg taattctcat gtttgacagc ttatcatcga
     4441 taagcttggt acccaattat gacaacttga cggctacatc attcactttt tcttcacaac
     4501 cggcacggaa ctcgctcggg ctggccccgg tgcatttttt aaatacccgc gagaaataga
     4561 gttgatcgtc aaaaccaaca ttgcgaccga cggtggcgat aggcatccgg gtggtgctca
     4621 aaagcagctt cgcctggctg atacgttggt cctcgcgcca gcttaagacg ctaatcccta
     4681 actgctggcg gaaaagatgt gacagacgcg acggcgacaa gcaaacatgc tgtgcgacgc
     4741 tggcgatatc aaaattgctg tctgccaggt gatcgctgat gtactgacaa gcctcgcgta
     4801 cccgattatc catcggtgga tggagcgact cgttaatcgc ttccatgcgc cgcagtaaca
     4861 attgctcaag cagatttatc gccagcagct ccgaatagcg cccttcccct tgcccggcgt
     4921 taatgatttg cccaaacagg tcgctgaaat gcggctggtg cgcttcatcc gggcgaaaga
     4981 accccgtatt ggcaaatatt gacggccagt taagccattc atgccagtag gcgcgcggac
     5041 gaaagtaaac ccactggtga taccattcgc gagcctccgg atgacgaccg tagtgatgaa
     5101 tctctcctgg cgggaacagc aaaatatcac tcggtcggca aacaaattct cgtccctgat
     5161 ttttcaccac cccctgaccg cgaatggtga gattgagaat ataacctttc attcccagcg
     5221 gtcggtcgat aaaaaaatcg agataaccgt tggcctcaat cggcgttaaa cccgccacca
     5281 gatgggcatt aaacgagtat cccggcagca ggggatcatt ttgcgcttca gccatacttt
     5341 tcatactccc gccattcaga g
//
