>Addgene plasmid #127445 | pEDF-PhdRS | depositor full sequence | sequence record 243924 | pEDF-PhdRS sequence 7077 bps
TCCTGAAAATCTCGATAACTCAAAAAATACGCCCGGTAGTGATCTTATTTCATTATGGTGAAAGTTGGAA
CCTCTTACGTGCCGATCAACGTCTCATTTTCGCCAAAAGTTGGCCCAGGGCTTCCCGGTATCAACAGGGA
CACCAGGATTTATTTATTCTGCGAAGTGATCTTCCGTCACAGGTATTTATTCGGCGCAAAGTGCGTCGGG
TGATGCTGCCAACTTACTGATTTAGTGTATGATGGTGTTTTTGAGGTGCTCCAGTGGCTTCTGTTTCTAT
CAGCTGTCCCTCCTGTTCAGCTACTGACGGGGTGGTGCGTAACGGCAAAAGCACCGCCGGACATCAGCGC
TAGCGGAGTGTATACTGGCTTACTATGTTGGCACTGATGAGGGTGTCAGTGAAGTGCTTCATGTGGCAGG
AGAAAAAAGGGGCGCGCCCAAATAGCTAGCTCACTCGGTCGCTACGCTCCGGGCGTGAGACTGCGGCGGG
CGCTGCGGACACATACAAAGTTACCCACAGATTCCGTGGATAAGCAGGGGACTAACATGTGAGGCAAAAC
AGCAGGGCCGCGCCGGTGGCGTTTTTCCATAGGCTCCGCCCTCCTGCCAGAGTTCACATAAACAGACGCT
TTTCCGGTGCATCTGTGGGAGCCGTGAGGCTCAACCATGAATCTGACAGTACGGGCGAAACCCGACAGGA
CTTAAAGATCCCCACCGTTTCCGGCGGGTCGCTCCCTCTTGCGCTCTCCTGTTCCGACCCTGCCGTTTAC
CGGATACCTGTTCCGCCTTTCTCCCTTACGGGAAGTGTGGCGCTTTCTCATAGCTCACACACTGGTATCT
CGGCTCGGTGTAGGTCGTTCGCTCCAAGCTGGGCTGTAAGCAAGAACTCCCCGTTCAGCCCGACTGCTGC
GCCTTATCCGGTAACTGTTCACTTGAGTCCAACCCGGAAAAGCACGGTAAAACGCCACTGGCAGCAGCCA
TTGGTAACTGGGAGTTCGCAGAGGATTTGTTTAGCTAAACACGCGGTTGCTCTTGAAGTGTGCGCCAAAG
TCCGGCTACACTGGAAGGACAGATTTGGTTGCTGTGCTCTGCGAAAGCCAGTTACCACGGTTAAGCAGTT
CCCCAACTGACTTAACCTTCGATCAAACCACCTCCCCAGGTGGTTTTTTCGTTTACAGGGCAAAAGATTA
CGCGCAGAAAAAAAGGATCTCAAGAAGATCCTTTGATCTTTTCTACTGAACCGCTCTAGATTTCAGTGCA
ATTTATCCCTAGGTCTTCAAATGTAGCACCTGAAGTCAGCCCCATACGATATAAGTTGTAATTCTCATGT
TTGACAGCTTATCATCGATAAGCTTGGTACCCAATTATGACAACTTGACGGCTACATCATTCACTTTTTC
TTCACAACCGGCACGGAACTCGCTCGGGCTGGCCCCGGTGCATTTTTTAAATACCCGCGAGAAATAGAGT
TGATCGTCAAAACCAACATTGCGACCGACGGTGGCGATAGGCATCCGGGTGGTGCTCAAAAGCAGCTTCG
CCTGGCTGATACGTTGGTCCTCGCGCCAGCTTAAGACGCTAATCCCTAACTGCTGGCGGAAAAGATGTGA
CAGACGCGACGGCGACAAGCAAACATGCTGTGCGACGCTGGCGATATCAAAATTGCTGTCTGCCAGGTGA
TCGCTGATGTACTGACAAGCCTCGCGTACCCGATTATCCATCGGTGGATGGAGCGACTCGTTAATCGCTT
CCATGCGCCGCAGTAACAATTGCTCAAGCAGATTTATCGCCAGCAGCTCCGAATAGCGCCCTTCCCCTTG
CCCGGCGTTAATGATTTGCCCAAACAGGTCGCTGAAATGCGGCTGGTGCGCTTCATCCGGGCGAAAGAAC
CCCGTATTGGCAAATATTGACGGCCAGTTAAGCCATTCATGCCAGTAGGCGCGCGGACGAAAGTAAACCC
ACTGGTGATACCATTCGCGAGCCTCCGGATGACGACCGTAGTGATGAATCTCTCCTGGCGGGAACAGCAA
AATATCACTCGGTCGGCAAACAAATTCTCGTCCCTGATTTTTCACCACCCCCTGACCGCGAATGGTGAGA
TTGAGAATATAACCTTTCATTCCCAGCGGTCGGTCGATAAAAAAATCGAGATAACCGTTGGCCTCAATCG
GCGTTAAACCCGCCACCAGATGGGCATTAAACGAGTATCCCGGCAGCAGGGGATCATTTTGCGCTTCAGC
CATACTTTTCATACTCCCGCCATTCAGAGAAGAAACCAATTGTCCATATTGCATCAGACATTGCCGTCAC
TGCGTCTTTTACTGGCTCTTCTCGCTAACCAAACCGGTAACCCCGCTTATTAAAAGCATTCTGTAACAAA
GCGGGACCAAAGCCATGACAAAAACGCGTAACAAAAGTGTCTATAATCACGGCAGAAAAGTCCACATTGA
TTATTTGCACGGCGTCACACTTTGCTATGCCATAGCATTTTTATCCATAAGATTAGCGGATCCTACCTGA
CGCTTTTTATCGCAACTCTCTACTGTTTCTCCATACCCGTTTTTTTGGGCTAACAGGAGGAATTACTAGT
ATGGATAAAAAACCACTAAACACTCTGATATCTGCAACCGGGCTCTGGATGTCCAGGACCGGAACAATTC
ATAAAATAAAACACCACGAAGTCTCTCGAAGCAAAATCTATATTGAAATGGCATGCGGAGACCACCTTGT
TGTAAACAACTCCAGGAGCAGCAGGACTGCAAGAGCGCTCAGGCACCACAAATACAGGAAGACCTGCAAA
CGCTGCAGGGTTTCGGATGAGGATCTCAATAAGTTCCTCACAAAGGCAAACGAAGACCAGACAAGCGTAA
AAGTCAAGGTCGTTTCTGCCCCTACCAGAACGAAAAAGGCAATGCCAAAATCCGTTGCGAGAGCCCCGAA
ACCTCTTGAGAATACAGAAGCGGCACAGGCTCAACCTTCTGGATCTAAATTTTCACCTGCGATACCGGTT
TCCACCCAAGAGTCAGTTTCTGTCCCGGCATCTGTTTCAACATCAATATCAAGCATTTCTACAGGAGCAA
CTGCATCCGCACTGGTAAAAGGGAATACGAACCCCATTACATCCATGTCTGCCCCTGTTCAGGCAAGTGC
CCCCGCACTTACGAAGAGCCAGACTGACAGGCTTGAAGTCCTGTTAAACCCAAAAGATGAGATTTCCCTG
AATTCCGGCAAGCCTTTCAGGGAGCTTGAGTCCGAATTGCTCTCTCGCAGAAAAAAAGACCTGCAGCAGA
TCTACGCGGAAGAAAGGGAGAATTATCTGGGGAAACTCGAGCGTGAAATTACCAGGTTCTTTGTGGACAG
GGGTTTTCTGGAAATAAAATCCCCGATCCTGATCCCTCTTGAGTATATCGAAAGGATGGGCATTGATAAT
GATACCGAACTTTCAAAACAGATCTTCAGGGTTGACAAGAACTTCTGCCTGAGACCCATGCTTGCTCCAA
ACCTTTACAACTACCTGCGCAAGCTTGACAGGGCCCTGCCTGATCCAATAAAAATTTTTGAAATAGGCCC
ATGCTACAGAAAAGAGTCCGACGGCAAAGAACACCTCGAAGAGTTTACCATGCTGGCGTTCGCGCAGATG
GGATCGGGATGCACACGGGAAAATCTTGAAAGCATAATTACGGACTTCCTGAACCACCTGGGAATTGATT
TCAAGATCGTAGGCGATTCCTGCATGGTCTATGGGGATACCCTTGATGTAATGCACGGAGACCTGGAACT
TTCCTCTGCAGTAGTCGGACCCATACCGCTTGACCGGGAATGGGGTATTGATAAACCCTGGATAGGGGCA
GGTTTCGGGCTCGAACGCCTTCTAAAGGTTAAACACGACTTTAAAAATATCAAGAGAGCTGCAAGGTCCG
AGTCTTACTATAACGGGATTTCTACCAACCTGTAAGTCGACCATCATCATCATCATCATTGAGTTTAAAC
GGTCTCCAGCTTGGCTGTTTTGGCGGATGAGAGAAGATTTTCAGCCTGATACAGATTAAATCAGAACGCA
GAAGCGGTCTGATAAAACAGAATTTGCCTGGCGGCAGTAGCGCGGTGGTCCCACCTGACCCCATGCCGAA
CTCAGAAGTGAAACGCCGTAGCGCCGATGGTAGTGTGGGGTCTCCCCATGCGAGAGTAGGGAACTGCCAG
GCATCAAATAAAACGAAAGGCTCAGTCGAAAGACTGGGCCTTGTTTGTGAGCTCCCGGTCATCAATCATC
CCCATAATCCTTGTTAGATTATCAATTTTAAAAAACTAACAGTTGTCAGCCTGTCCCGCTTTAATATCAT
ACGCCGTTATACGTTGTTTACGCTTTGAGGAATCCCATATGATGGATAAAAAACCACTAAACACTCTGAT
ATCTGCAACCGGGCTCTGGATGTCCAGGACCGGAACAATTCATAAAATAAAACACCACGAAGTCTCTCGA
AGCAAAATCTATATTGAAATGGCATGCGGAGACCACCTTGTTGTAAACAACTCCAGGAGCAGCAGGACTG
CAAGAGCGCTCAGGCACCACAAATACAGGAAGACCTGCAAACGCTGCAGGGTTTCGGATGAGGATCTCAA
TAAGTTCCTCACAAAGGCAAACGAAGACCAGACAAGCGTAAAAGTCAAGGTCGTTTCTGCCCCTACCAGA
ACGAAAAAGGCAATGCCAAAATCCGTTGCGAGAGCCCCGAAACCTCTTGAGAATACAGAAGCGGCACAGG
CTCAACCTTCTGGATCTAAATTTTCACCTGCGATACCGGTTTCCACCCAAGAGTCAGTTTCTGTCCCGGC
ATCTGTTTCAACATCAATATCAAGCATTTCTACAGGAGCAACTGCATCCGCACTGGTAAAAGGGAATACG
AACCCCATTACATCCATGTCTGCCCCTGTTCAGGCAAGTGCCCCCGCACTTACGAAGAGCCAGACTGACA
GGCTTGAAGTCCTGTTAAACCCAAAAGATGAGATTTCCCTGAATTCCGGCAAGCCTTTCAGGGAGCTTGA
GTCCGAATTGCTCTCTCGCAGAAAAAAAGACCTGCAGCAGATCTACGCGGAAGAAAGGGAGAATTATCTG
GGGAAACTCGAGCGTGAAATTACCAGGTTCTTTGTGGACAGGGGTTTTCTGGAAATAAAATCCCCGATCC
TGATCCCTCTTGAGTATATCGAAAGGATGGGCATTGATAATGATACCGAACTTTCAAAACAGATCTTCAG
GGTTGACAAGAACTTCTGCCTGAGACCCATGCTTGCTCCAAACCTTTACAACTACCTGCGCAAGCTTGAC
AGGGCCCTGCCTGATCCAATAAAAATTTTTGAAATAGGCCCATGCTACAGAAAAGAGTCCGACGGCAAAG
AACACCTCGAAGAGTTTACCATGCTGGCGTTCGCGCAGATGGGATCGGGATGCACACGGGAAAATCTTGA
AAGCATAATTACGGACTTCCTGAACCACCTGGGAATTGATTTCAAGATCGTAGGCGATTCCTGCATGGTC
TATGGGGATACCCTTGATGTAATGCACGGAGACCTGGAACTTTCCTCTGCAGTAGTCGGACCCATACCGC
TTGACCGGGAATGGGGTATTGATAAACCCTGGATAGGGGCAGGTTTCGGGCTCGAACGCCTTCTAAAGGT
TAAACACGACTTTAAAAATATCAAGAGAGCTGCAAGGTCCGAGTCTTACTATAACGGGATTTCTACCAAC
CTGTAAGCGGCCGCTTTCAAACGCTAAATTGCCTGATGCGCTACGCTTATCAGGCCTACATGATCTCTGC
AATATATTGAGTTTGCGTGCTTTTGTAGGCCGGATAAGGCGTTCACGCCGCATCCGGCAAGAAACAGCAA
ACAATCCAAAACGCCGCGTTCAGCGGCGTTTTTTCTGCTTTTCTTCGCGAATTAATTCCGCTTCGCAACA
TGTGAGCACCGGTTTATTGACTACCGGAAGCAGTGTGACCGTGTGCTTCTCAAATGCCTGAGGCCAGTTT
GCTCAGGCTCTCCCCGTGGAGGTAATAATTGACGATATGATCAGTGCACGGCTAACTAAGCGGCCTGCTG
ACTTTCTCGCCGATCAAAAGGCATTTTGCTATTAAGGGATTGACGAGGGCGTATCTGCGCAGTAAGATGC
GCCCCGCATTCCGGCGGTAGTTCAGCAGGGCAGAACGGCGGACTCTAAATCCGCATGGCAGGGGTTCAAA
TCCCCTCCGCCGGACCAAATTCGAAAAGCCTGCTCAACGAGCAGGCTTTTTTGCATGCTCGAGCAGCTCA
GGGTCGAATTTGCTTTCGAATTTCTGCCATTCATCCGCTTATTATCACTTATTCAGGCGTAGCACCAGGC
GTTTAAGGGCACCAATAACTGCCTTAAAAAAATTACGCCCCGCCCTGCCACTCATCGCAGTACTGTTGTA
ATTCATTAAGCATTCTGCCGACATGGAAGCCATCACAGACGGCATGATGAACCTGAATCGCCAGCGGCAT
CAGCACCTTGTCGCCTTGCGTATAATATTTGCCCATGGTGAAAACGGGGGCGAAGAAGTTGTCCATATTG
GCCACGTTTAAATCAAAACTGGTGAAACTCACCCAGGGATTGGCTGAGACGAAAAACATATTCTCAATAA
ACCCTTTAGGGAAATAGGCCAGGTTTTCACCGTAACACGCCACATCTTGCGAATATATGTGTAGAAACTG
CCGGAAATCGTCGTGGTATTCACTCCAGAGCGATGAAAACGTTTCAGTTTGCTCATGGAAAACGGTGTAA
CAAGGGTGAACACTATCCCATATCACCAGCTCACCGTCTTTCATTGCCATACGGAATTCCGGATGAGCAT
TCATCAGGCGGGCAAGAATGTGAATAAAGGCCGGATAAAACTTGTGCTTATTTTTCTTTACGGTCTTTAA
AAAGGCCGTAATATCCAGCTGAACGGTCTGGTTATAGGTACATTGAGCAACTGACTGAAATGCCTCAAAA
TGTTCTTTACGATGCCATTGGGATATATCAACGGTGGTATATCCAGTGATTTTTTTCTCCATTTTAGCTT
CCTTAGC
Features (pLannotate 1.2.2; 13 found; start..end, strand, type, name):
    209..352     +  mobile_element IS1 (fragment): prokaryotic transposable element IS1
    490..1228    -  rep_origin     CloDF13 ori: Plasmids containing the CloDF13 (CDF) origin of replication can be propagated in E. coli cells that contain additional plasmids with compatible origins.
   1331..1355    +  promoter       tet promoter (fragment): E. coli promoter for tetracycline efflux protein gene
   1365..2243    -  CDS            araC: L-arabinose regulatory protein; araC
   2270..2554    +  promoter       araBAD promoter: araBAD; promoter of the L-arabinose operon of E. coli; the araC regulatory gene is transcribed in the opposite direction (Guzman et al., 1995)
   2591..3952    +  CDS            pylS: PYLS_METMA - Experimental evidence at protein level: Swiss-Prot protein existence level 1. Catalyzes the attachment of pyrrolysine to tRNA(Pyl). Pyrrolysine is a lysine derivative encoded by the termination codon UAG. From Methanosarcina mazei (strain ATCC BAA-159 / DSM 3647 / Goe1 / Go1 / JCM 11833 / OCM 88) (Methanosarcina frisia).
   3962..3979    +  CDS            capTEV™ (fragment): composite tag for in vivo biotinylation, TEV protease cleavage, and 6xHis tagging
   4086..4201    +  ncRNA          5S rRNA: Accession: RF00001 - 5S ribosomal RNA
   4205..4242    +  terminator     rrnB T1 terminator (fragment): transcription terminator T1 from the E. coli rrnB gene
   4382..5743    +  CDS            pylS: PYLS_METMA - Experimental evidence at protein level: Swiss-Prot protein existence level 1. Catalyzes the attachment of pyrrolysine to tRNA(Pyl). Pyrrolysine is a lysine derivative encoded by the termination codon UAG. From Methanosarcina mazei (strain ATCC BAA-159 / DSM 3647 / Goe1 / Go1 / JCM 11833 / OCM 88) (Methanosarcina frisia).
   6170..6243    +  ncRNA          tRNA: Accession: RF00005 - tRNA
   6403..7062    -  CDS            CmR: chloramphenicol acetyltransferase; cat; confers resistance to chloramphenicol
   7063..88      -  promoter       cat promoter (across the origin): promoter of the E. coli cat gene encoding chloramphenicol acetyltransferase
