[The description below was written by a language model from this plasmid's Addgene catalogue record, the feature table of its GenBank file and pLannotate feature annotations shown in this document.]
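Description:
pEDF-PhdRS is a low-copy bacterial expression plasmid derived from pEVOL in which the original origin of replication has been replaced with CloDF13. This origin is compatible with other common replicons, so the plasmid can be maintained in E. coli alongside additional plasmids, as a phage display workflow would require. Selection is by chloramphenicol, through a cat gene under its own promoter.

The payload is an orthogonal amber-suppression pair from Methanosarcina mazei: pyrrolysyl-tRNA synthetase (PylRS) carrying the N346A and C348A substitutions, together with its cognate pyrrolysyl tRNA. The divergently transcribed araC regulator and araBAD promoter place synthetase expression under L-arabinose control. The open reading frame is followed by a 6xHis-encoding sequence and an rrnB terminator region. PylRS charges its tRNA to decode the UAG stop codon, and the double mutant is recorded as designed to incorporate non-canonical amino acids into M13 bacteriophage. The associated publication concerns amber-obligate phage display for active-site-directed ligand evolution.

The two sequence records held for this plasmid do not agree. The 5,361 bp GenBank file leaves the region downstream of araBAD unannotated apart from the His tag, with room for only one synthetase gene. The 7,077 bp depositor sequence shows two pylS coding sequences in tandem, the arabinose-driven one and a second copy for which no promoter is annotated, followed by a tRNA gene. This is consistent with the dual-synthetase layout typical of pEVOL vectors. It also contains small IS1 and tet promoter fragments. Neither feature table indicates which pylS copy or copies carry the mutations.
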