Addgene plasmid #127445: pEDF-PhdRS
Purpose: Double mutant of wild type mmPylRS designed for incorporation of non-cannonical amino acids in to M13 bacteriophage
Depositing lab: Wenshe Liu. Depositing organization: Texas A&M University. Publication: An amber obligate active site-directed ligand evolution technique for phage display. Tharp JM, Hampton JT, Reed CA, Ehnbom A, Chen PC, Morse JS, Kurra Y, Perez LM, Xu S, Liu WR. Nat Commun. 2020 Mar 13;11(1):1392. doi: 10.1038/s41467-020-15057-7. PubMed 32170178.
Backbone
  Vector backbone: pEVOL
  Modifications to backbone: Origin of replication is CloDF
  Vector type: Bacterial Expression
Growth in bacteria
  Bacterial resistance: Chloramphenicol, 25 μg/mL
  Growth temperature: 37°C
  Growth strain: DH5alpha
  Copy number: Low Copy
Gene/Insert
  Gene/Insert name: Pyrrolysyl-tRNA synthetase/pyrrolysyl -tRNA pair (alt name: PylRS/Pyl-tRNA)
  Species: Methanosarcina mazei
  Mutation: N346A-C348A mutations on PylRS
  Promoter: araBAD
  Cloning method: Unknown
  Sequencing primers: 5′ ATGCCATAGCATTTTTATCC; 3′ GATTTAATCTGTATCAGG
Terms and licenses: Academic/Nonprofit Terms; Industry Terms: Not Available to Industry
How to cite: pEDF-PhdRS was a gift from Wenshe Liu (Addgene plasmid # 127445 ; http://n2t.net/addgene:127445 ; RRID:Addgene_127445)
